>Addgene plasmid #186778 | PB533-44B12m23-sfGFP | addgene full sequence | sequence record 369088 | Addgene NGS Result
ACTCTTCCTTTTTCAATATTATTGAAGCATTTATCAGGGTTATTGTCTCATGAGCGGATACATATTTGAA
TGTATTTAGAAAAATAAACAAATAGGGGTTCCGCGCACATTTCCCCGAAAAGTGCCACCTAAATTGTAAG
CGTTAATATTTTGTTAAAATTCGCGTTAAATTTTTGTTAAATCAGCTCATTTTTTAACCAATAGGCCGAA
ATCGGCAAAATCCCTTATAAATCAAAAGAATAGACCGAGATAGGGT
[37 nt withheld, positions 257-293]
AAAGAACGTGGACTCCAACGTCAAAGG
[49 nt withheld, positions 321-369]
T
[91 nt withheld, positions 371-461]
G
[124 nt withheld, positions 463-586]
CCCATTCGCCATTCAGGCTGCGCAACTGTTGGGAAGGGCGATCGGTGCGGGCCTCTTCGCTATTACGCCA
GCTGGCGAAAGGGGGATGTGCTGCAAGGCGATTAAGTTGGGTAACGCCAGGGTTTTCCCAGTCACGACGT
TGTAAAACGACGGCCAGTGAGCGCGCCTCGTTCATTCACGTTTTTGAACCCGTGGAGGACGGGCAGACTC
GCGGTGCAAATGTGTTTTACAGCGTGATGGAGCAGATGAAGATGCTCGACACGCTGCAGAACACGCAGCT
AGATTAACCCTAGAAAGATAATCATATTGTGACGTACGTTAAAGATAATCATGTGTAAAATTGACGCATG
TGTTTTATCGGTCTGTATATCGAGGTTTATTTATTAATTTGAATAGATATTAAGTTTTATTATATTTACA
CTTACATACTAATAATAAATTCAACAAACAATTTATTTATGTTTATTTATTTATTAAAAAAAACAAAAAC
TCAAAATTTCTTCTATAAAGTAACAAAACTTTTATGAGGGACAGCCCCCCCCCAAAGCCCCCAGGGATGT
AATTACGTCCCTCCCCCGCTAGGGGGCAGCAGCGAGCCGCCCGGGGCTCCGCTCCGGTCCGGCGCTCCCC
CCGCATCCCCGAGCCGGCAGCGTGCGGGGACAGCCCGGGCACGGGGAAGGTGGCACGGGATCGCTTTCCT
CTGAACGCTTCTCGCTGCTCTTTGAGCCTGCAGACACCTGGGGGGATACGGGGAAAAGGCCTCCACGGCC
AAGGATCTGCGATCGCTCCGGTGCCCGTCAGTGGGCAGAGCGCACATCGCCCACAGTCCCCGAGAAGTTG
GGGGGAGGGGTCGGCAATTGAACGGGTGCCTAGAGAAGGTGGCGCGGGGTAAACTGGGAAAGTGATGTCG
TGTACTGGCTCCGCCTTTTTCCCGAGGGTGGGGGAGAACCGTATATAAGTGCAGTAGTCGCCGTGAACGT
TCTTTTTCGCAACGGGTTTGCCGCCAGAACACAGCTGAAGCTTCGAGGGGCTCGCATCTCTCCTTCACGC
GCCCGCCGCCCTACCTGAGGCCGCCATCCACGCCGGTTGAGTCGCGTTCTGCCGCCTCCCGCCTGTGGTG
CCTCCTGAACTGCGTCCGCCGTCTAGGTAAGTTTAAAGCTCAGGTCGAGACCGGGCCTTTGTCCGGCGCT
CCCTTGGAGCCTACCTAGACTCAGCCGGCTCTCCACGCTTTGCCTGACCCTGCTTGCTCAACTCTACGTC
TTTGTTTCGTTTTCTGTTCTGCGCCGTTACAGATCCAAGCTGTGACCGGCGCCTACTCTAGAGCTAGCGA
ATTCGCCATGGCCGAAGTCCAGCTGCAACAGTCTGGACCGGAGCTGGTGAAGCCTGGGGCTTCAGTGAAG
ATATCCTGCAAGGCTTCTGGATACACATTCACTGAATACACCATGCACTGGGTGAAACAGAGCCATGGAC
AGAGCCTTGAGTGGATTGGAGGCATTAATCCTAACAATGTTCTTACTTACTACAACCAGAGGTTCAAGGG
CAAGGCCACATTGACTGTAGACAAGTCCTCCAGCACAGCCTACCTGGAGCTCCGCAGCCTGACATCTGAG
GATTCTGCAGTCTATTACTGTGCAAGAGGCACCTCTTTTGCTTACTGGGGCCAAGGGACTCTGGTCACTG
TCTCCTCAGGTGGAGGCGGTTCAGGCGGAGGTGGCTCTGGCGGTGGCGGATCGGATGTTGTGATGACCCA
GACTCCACTCACTTTGTCGGTTACCATTGGACAACCAGCCTCCATCTCTTGCAAGTCAAGTCAGAGCCTC
TTATATAGTGATGGAAAGACATATTTGAGTTGGTTGTTACAGAGGCCAGGCCAGTCTCCAGAGCGCCTAA
TCTATCTGGTGTCTAAACTGGACTCTGGAGTCCCTGACAGGTTCACTGGCAGTGGATCAGGGACAGATTT
CACACTGAAAATCAGCAGAGTGGAGGCTGAGGATTTGGGAGTTTATTATTGCTGGCAAGGTACACATTTT
CCTCGGACGTTCGGTGGAGGCACCAAGCTGGAAATAAAACGGGCGGATCCACCGGTCGCCACCATGGTGA
GCAAGGGCGAGGAGCTGTTCACCGGGGTGGTGCCCATCCTGGTCGAGCTGGACGGCGACGTAAACGGCCA
CAAGTTCAGCGTGCGCGGCGAGGGCGAGGGCGATGCCACCAACGGCAAGCTGACCCTGAAGTTCATCTGC
ACCACCGGCAAGCTGCCCGTGCCCTGGCCCACCCTCGTGACCACCCTGACCTACGGCGTGCAGTGCTTCA
GCCGCTACCCCGACCACATGAAGCGCCACGACTTCTTCAAGTCCGCCATGCCCGAAGGCTACGTCCAGGA
GCGCACCATCAGCTTCAAGGACGACGGCACCTACAAGACCCGCGCCGAGGTGAAGTTCGAGGGCGACACC
CTGGTGAACCGCATCGAGCTGAAGGGCATCGACTTCAAGGAGGACGGCAACATCCTGGGGCACAAGCTGG
AGTACAACTTCAACAGCCACAACGTCTATATCACCGCCGACAAGCAGAAGAACGGCATCAAGGCCAACTT
CAAGATCCGCCACAACGTGGAGGACGGCAGCGTGCAGCTCGCCGACCACTACCAGCAGAACACCCCCATC
GGCGACGGCCCCGTGCTGCTGCCCGACAACCACTACCTGAGCACCCAGTCCGTGCTGAGCAAAGACCCCA
ACGAGAAGCGCGATCACATGGTCCTGCTGGAGTTCGTGACCGCCGCCGGGATCACTCACGGCATGGACGA
GCTGTACAAGTAAGCGGCCGCGCCCCTCTCCCTCCCCCCCCCCTAACGTTACTGGCCGAAGCCGCTTGGA
ATAAGGCCGGTGTGCGTTTGTCTATATGTTATTTTCCACCATATTGCCGTCTTTTGGCAATGTGAGGGCC
CGGAAACCTGGCCCTGTCTTCTTGACGAGCATTCCTAGGGGTCTTTCCCCTCTCGCCAAAGGAATGCAAG
GTCTGTTGAATGTCGTGAAGGAAGCAGTTCCTCTGGAAGCTTCTTGAAGACAAACAACGTCTGTAGCGAC
CCTTTGCAGGCAGCGGAACCCCCCACCTGGCGACAGGTGCCTCTGCGGCCAAAAGCCACGTGTATAAGAT
ACACCTGCAAAGGCGGCACAACCCCAGTGCCACGTTGTGAGTTGGATAGTTGTGGAAAGAGTCAAATGGC
TCTCCTCAAGCGTATTCAACAAGGGGCTGAAGGATGCCCAGAAGGTACCCCATTGTATGGGATCTGATCT
GGGGCCTCGGTGCACATGCTTTACATGTGTTTAGTCGAGGTTAAAAAAACGTCTAGGCCCCCCGAACCAC
GGGGACGTGGTTTTCCTTTGAAAAACACGATGATAATATGGCCACAACCATGGCGTCCGGAATGATTGAA
CAAGATGGATTGCACGCAGGTTCTCCGGCCGCTTGGGTGGAGAGGCTATTCGGCTATGACTGGGCACAAC
AGACAATCGGCTGCTCTGATGCCGCCGTGTTCCGGCTGTCAGCGCAGGGGCGCCCGGTTCTTTTTGTCAA
GACCGACCTGTCCGGTGCCCTGAATGAACTGCAGGACGAGGCAGCGCGGCTATCGTGGCTGGCCGCGACG
GGCGTTCCTTGCGCAGCTGTGCTCGACGTTGTCACTGAAGCGGGAAGGGACTGGCTGCTATTGGGCGAAG
TGCCGGGGCAGGATCTCCTGTCATCTCACCTTGCTCCTGCCGAGAAAGTATCCATCATGGCTGATGCAAT
GCGGCGGCTGCATACGCTTGATCCGGCTACCTGCCCATTCGACCACCAAGCGAAACATCGCATCGAGCGA
GCACGTACTCGGATGGAAGCCGGTCTTGTCGATCAGGATGATCTGGACGAAGAGCATCAGGGGCTCGCGC
CAGCCGAACTGTTCGCCAGGCTCAAGGCGCGCATGCCCGACGGCGAGGATCTCGTCGTGACCCATGGCGA
TGCCTGCTTGCCGAATATCATGGTGGAAAATGGCCGCTTTTCTGGATTCATCGACTGTGGCCGGCTGGGT
GTGGCGGACCGCTATCAGGACATAGCGTTGGCTACCCGTGATATTGCTGAAGAGCTTGGCGGCGAATGGG
CTGACCGCTTCCTCGTGCTTTACGGTATCGCCGCTCCCGATTCGCAGCGCATCGCCTTCTATCGCCTTCT
TGACGAGTTCTTCTGAGTCGACAATCAACCTCTGGATTACAAAATTTGTGAAAGATTGACTGGTATTCTT
AACTATGTTGCTCCTTTTACGCTATGTGGATACGCTGCTTTAATGCCTTTGTATCATGCGTTAACTAAAC
TTGTTTATTGCAGCTTATAATGGTTACAAATAAAGCAATAGCATCACAAATTTCACAAATAAAGCATTTT
TTTCACTGCATTCTAGTTGTGGTTTGTCCAAACTCATCAATGTATCTTATCATGTCTGGAATTGACTCAA
ATGATGTCAATTAGTCTATCAGAAGCTCATCTGGTCTCCCTTCCGGGGGACAAGACATCCCTGTTTAATA
TTTAAACAGCAGTGTTCCCAAACTGGGTTCTTATATCCCTTGCTCTGGTCAACCAGGTTGCAGGGTTTCC
TGTCCTCACAGGAACGAAGTCCCTAAAGAAACAGTGGCAGCCAGGTTTAGCCCCGGAATTGACTGGATTC
CTTTTTTAGGGCCCATTGGTATGGCTTTTTCCCCGTATCCCCCCAGGTGTCTGCAGGCTCAAAGAGCAGC
GAGAAGCGTTCAGAGGAAAGCGATCCCGTGCCACCTTCCCCGTGCCCGGGCTGTCCCCGCACGCTGCCGG
CTCGGGGATGCGGGGGGAGCGCCGGACCGGAGCGGAGCCCCGGGCGGCTCGCTGCTGCCCCCTAGCGGGG
GAGGGACGTAATTACATCCCTGGGGGCTTTGGGGGGGGGCTGTCCCTGATATCTATAACAAGAAAATATA
TATATAATAAGTTATCACGTAAGTAGAACATGAAATAACAATATAATTATCGTATGAGTTAAATCTTAAA
AGTCACGTAAAAGATAATCATGCGTCATTTTGACTCACGCGGTCGTTATAGTTCAAAATCAGTGACACTT
ACCGCATTGACAAGCACGCCTCACGGGAGCTCCAAGCGGCGACTGAGATGTCCTAAATGCACAGCGACGG
ATTCGCGCTATTTAGAAAGAGAGAGCAATATTTCAAGAATGCATGCGTCAATTTTACGCAGACTATCTTT
CTAGGGTTAATCTAGCTGCATCAGGATCATATCGTCGGGTCTTTTTTCCGGCTCAGTCATCGCCCAAGCT
GGCGCTATCTGGGCATCGGGGAGGAAGAAGCCCGTGCCTTTTCCCGCGAGGTTGAAGCGGCATGGAAAGA
GTTTGCCGAGGATGACTGCTGCTGCATTGACGTTGAGCGAAAACGCACGTTTACCATGATGATTCGGGAA
GGTGTGGCCATGCACGCCTTTAACGGTGAACTGTTCGTTCAGGCCACCTGGGATACCAGTTCGTCGCGGC
TTTTCCGGACACAGTTCCGGATGGTCAGCCCGAAGCGCATCAGCAACCCGAACAATACCGGCGACAGCCG
GAACTGCCGTGCCGGTGTGCAGATTAATGACAGCGGTGCGGCGCTGGGATATTACGTCAGCGAGGACGGG
TATCCTGGCTGGATGCCGCAGAAATGGACATGGATACCCCGTGAGTTACCCGGCGGGCGCGCTTGGCGTA
ATCATGGTCATAGCTGTTTCCTGTGTGAAATTGTTATCCGCTCACAATTCCACACAACATACGAGCCGGA
AGCATAAAGTGTAAAGCCTGGGGTGCCTAATGAGTGAGCTAACTCACATTAATTGCGTTGCGCTCACTGC
CCGCTTTCCAGTCGGGAAACCTGTCGTGCCAGCTGCATTAATGAATCGGCCAACGCGCGGGGAGAGGCGG
TTTGCGTATTGGGCGCTCTTCCGCTTCCTCGCTCACTGACTCGCTGCGCTCGGTCGTTCGGCTGCGGCGA
GCGGTATCAGCTCACTCAAAGGCGGTAATACGGTTATCCACAGAATCAGGGGATAACGCAGGAAAGAACA
TGTGAGCAAAAGGCCAGCAAAAGGCCAGGAACCGTAAAAAGGCCGCGTTGCTGGCGTTTTTCCATAGGCT
CCGCCCCCCTGACGAGCATCACAAAAATCGACGCTCAAGTCAGAGGTGGCGAAACCCGACAGGACTATAA
AGATACCAGGCGTTTCCCCCTGGAAGCTCCCTCGTGCGCTCTCCTGTTCCGACCCTGCCGCTTACCGGAT
ACCTGTCCGCCTTTCTCCCTTCGGGAAGCGTGGCGCTTTCTCATAGCTCACGCTGTAGGTATCTCAGTTC
GGTGTAGGTCGTTCGCTCCAAGCTGGGCTGTGTGCACGAACCCCCCGTTCAGCCCGACCGCTGCGCCTTA
TCCGGTAACTATCGTCTTGAGTCCAACCCGGTAAGACACGACTTATCGCCACTGGCAGCAGCCACTGGTA
ACAGGATTAGCAGAGCGAGGTATGTAGGCGGTGCTACAGAGTTCTTGAAGTGGTGGCCTAACTACGGCTA
CACTAGAAGAACAGTATTTGGTATCTGCGCTCTGCTGAAGCCAGTTACCTTCGGAAAAAGAGTTGGTAGC
TCTTGATCCGGCAAACAAACCACCGCTGGTAGCGGTGGTTTTTTTGTTTGCAAGCAGCAGATTACGCGCA
GAAAAAAAGGATCTCAAGAAGATCCTTTGATCTTTTCTACGGGGTCTGACGCTCAGTGGAACGAAAACTC
ACGTTAAGGGATTTTGGTCATGAGATTATCAAAAAGGATCTTCACCTAGATCCTTTTAAATTAAAAATGA
AGTTTTAAATCAATCTAAAGTATATATGAGTAAACTTGGTCTGACAGTTACCAATGCTTAATCAGTGAGG
CACCTATCTCAGCGATCTGTCTATTTCGTTCATCCATAGTTGCCTGACTCCCCGTCGTGTAGATAACTAC
GATACGGGAGGGCTTACCATCTGGCCCCAGTGCTGCAATGATACCGCGAGACCCACGCTCACCGGCTCCA
GATTTATCAGCAATAAACCAGCCAGCCGGAAGGGCCGAGCGCAGAAGTGGTCCTGCAACTTTATCCGCCT
CCATCCAGTCTATTAATTGTTGCCGGGAAGCTAGAGTAAGTAGTTCGCCAGTTAATAGTTTGCGCAACGT
TGTTGCCATTGCTACAGGCATCGTGGTGTCACGCTCGTCGTTTGGTATGGCTTCATTCAGCTCCGGTTCC
CAACGATCAAGGCGAGTTACATGATCCCCCATGTTGTGCAAAAAAGCGGTTAGCTCCTTCGGTCCTCCGA
TCGTTGTCAGAAGTAAGTTGGCCGCAGTGTTATCACTCATGGTTATGGCAGCACTGCATAATTCTCTTAC
TGTCATGCCATCCGTAAGATGCTTTTCTGTGACTGGTGAGTACTCAACCAAGTCATTCTGAGAATAGTGT
ATGCGGCGACCGAGTTGCTCTTGCCCGGCGTCAATACGGGATAATACCGCGCCACATAGCAGAACTTTAA
AAGTGCTCATCATTGGAAAACGTTCTTCGGGGCGAAAACTCTCAAGGATCTTACCGCTGTTGAGATCCAG
TTCGATGTAACCCACTCGTGCACCCAACTGATCTTCAGCATCTTTTACTTTCACCAGCGTTTCTGGGTGA
GCAAAAACAGGAAGGCAAAATGCCGCAAAAAAGGGAATAAGGGCGACACGGAAATGTTGAATACTCAT
Features (pLannotate 1.2.2; 21 found; start..end, strand, type, name):
      1..105     -  promoter       AmpR promoter: bla
    158..586     -  rep_origin     f1 ori (sequence partly withheld): f1 bacteriophage origin of replication; arrow indicates direction of (+) strand synthesis
    591..746     -  CDS            lacZα (fragment): LacZα fragment of β-galactosidase; lacZ fragment
    748..867     +  CDS            B (fragment): PORTL_LAMBD - Experimental evidence at protein level: Swiss-Prot protein existence level 1. Forms the portal vertex of the capsid (PubMed:6228056, PubMed:6232391). This portal plays critical roles in head assembly, genome packaging, neck/tail attachment, and genome ejection (Probable). The portal protein multimerizes as a single ring-shaped homododecamer arranged around a central channel (PubMed:6232391). Binds to the terminase subunits to form the packaging machine (PubMed:7799432). From Escherichia phage lambda (Bacteriophage lambda).
   1389..1600    +  promoter       EF-1α core promoter: core promoter for human elongation factor EF-1α
   1613..1881    +  LTR            5' LTR (truncated): truncated 5' long terminal repeat (LTR) from human T-cell leukemia virus (HTLV) type 1
   1930..2274    +  CDS            HVM51_MOUSE: Experimental evidence at protein level: Swiss-Prot protein existence level 1. From Mus musculus (Mouse).
   2320..2658    +  CDS            KV2A7_MOUSE: Experimental evidence at protein level: Swiss-Prot protein existence level 1. From Mus musculus (Mouse).
   2680..3399    +  CDS            superfolder GFP: GFP variant that folds robustly even when fused to poorly folded proteins (Pédelacq et al., 2006) mammalian codon-optimized
   3520..3982    +  misc_feature   IRES: internal ribosome entry site (IRES) of the encephalomyocarditis virus (EMCV)
   4008..4802    +  CDS            NeoR/KanR: aminoglycoside phosphotransferase from Tn5; aph(3')-II (or nptII); confers resistance to neomycin, kanamycin, and G418 (Geneticin®)
   4809..4915    +  misc_feature   WPRE (fragment): woodchuck hepatitis virus posttranscriptional regulatory element
   4924..5045    +  polyA_signal   SV40 poly(A) signal: SV40 polyadenylation signal
   5063..5155    +  ncRNA          G-CSF SLDE: Accession: RF00183 - G-CSF factor stem-loop destabilising element (SLDE)
   5852..6319    +  CDS            B (fragment): PORTL_LAMBD - Experimental evidence at protein level: Swiss-Prot protein existence level 1. Forms the portal vertex of the capsid (PubMed:6228056, PubMed:6232391). This portal plays critical roles in head assembly, genome packaging, neck/tail attachment, and genome ejection (Probable). The portal protein multimerizes as a single ring-shaped homododecamer arranged around a central channel (PubMed:6232391). Binds to the terminase subunits to form the packaging machine (PubMed:7799432). From Escherichia phage lambda (Bacteriophage lambda).
   6357..6373    -  protein_bind   lac operator: The lac repressor binds to the lac operator to inhibit transcription in E. coli. This inhibition can be relieved by adding lactose or isopropyl-β-D-thiogalactopyranoside (IPTG). lac repressor encoded by lacI
   6381..6411    -  promoter       lac promoter: promoter for the E. coli lac operon
   6426..6447    -  protein_bind   CAP binding site: CAP binding activates transcription in the presence of cAMP. E. coli catabolite activator protein
   6460..6552    -  CDS            lacI (fragment): lac repressor; lacI; The lac repressor binds to the lac operator to inhibit transcription in E. coli. This inhibition can be relieved by adding lactose or isopropyl-β-D-thiogalactopyranoside (IPTG).
   6735..7323    -  rep_origin     ori: high-copy-number ColE1/pMB1/pBR322/pUC origin of replication
   7494..8354    -  CDS            AmpR: β-lactamase; bla; confers resistance to ampicillin, carbenicillin, and related antibiotics
