[The description below was written by a language model from this plasmid's Addgene catalogue record and pLannotate feature annotations shown in this document.]
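Description:
PB533-44B12m23-sfGFP is an 8,354 bp mammalian expression plasmid built on the PB533 backbone. It expresses a "mintbody" (modification-specific intracellular antibody), a genetically encoded probe that recognises RNA polymerase II phosphorylated at Ser5. In bacteria it is maintained as a high-copy plasmid through a ColE1/pUC-type origin and selected with ampicillin via the β-lactamase gene. An f1 origin and remnants of a lac cloning region (lacZα fragment, lac promoter and operator) are also present. The PB prefix suggests a piggyBac transposon vector, but the feature table annotates no transposon terminal repeats. The unannotated stretches flanking the cassette, next to the short hits to a lambda phage portal gene, therefore cannot be assigned from this record.

The expression cassette is driven by the EF-1α core promoter followed by a truncated HTLV-1 5' LTR segment, a composite arrangement commonly used for strong constitutive expression in mammalian cells. Downstream lie mouse immunoglobulin heavy-chain and kappa light-chain variable regions. Together these form the 738 bp 44B12m23 single-chain variable fragment, which is followed by mammalian codon-optimised superfolder GFP as the fusion tag. An EMCV IRES then allows translation of NeoR from the same transcript, so G418 resistance is linked to probe expression. A WPRE fragment and an SV40 polyadenylation signal end the unit.

The recorded purpose is expression of the Ser5ph-specific mintbody in mammalian cells. The fluorescent scFv is expected to bind its target modification in living cells. This allows Ser5-phosphorylated polymerase to be imaged live without fixation, for example relative to sites of active transcription.
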