Addgene plasmid #186778: PB533-44B12m23-sfGFP
Purpose: RNAP2 Ser5ph-mintbody expression vector for mammalian cells
Depositing lab: Hiroshi Kimura. Depositing organization: Tokyo Institute of Technology. Publication: STREAMING-tag system reveals spatiotemporal relationships between transcriptional regulatory factors and transcriptional activity. Ohishi H, Shimada S, Uchino S, Li J, Sato Y, Shintani M, Owada H, Ohkawa Y, Pertsinidis A, Yamamoto T, Kimura H, Ochiai H. Nat Commun. 2022 Dec 20;13(1):7672. doi: 10.1038/s41467-022-35286-2. PubMed 36539402.
Backbone
  Vector backbone: PB533
  Total vector size (bp): 8354
  Vector type: Mammalian Expression
  Selectable markers: Neomycin (select with G418)
Growth in bacteria
  Bacterial resistance: Ampicillin, 100 μg/mL
  Growth temperature: 37°C
  Growth strain: DH5alpha
  Copy number: High Copy
Gene/Insert
  Gene/Insert name: 44B12m23-scFv
  Insert size (bp): 738
  Tag / fusion protein: sfGFP
Terms and licenses: Academic/Nonprofit Terms; Industry Terms: Not Available to Industry
How to cite: PB533-44B12m23-sfGFP was a gift from Hiroshi Kimura (Addgene plasmid # 186778 ; http://n2t.net/addgene:186778 ; RRID:Addgene_186778)
